Addgene plasmid #205982: pHS1528
Purpose: U6-MWEE01000013 Cas5-HNH DR-BpiI-DR
Depositing lab: Feng Zhang. Depositing organization: Broad Institute. Publication: Uncovering the functional diversity of rare CRISPR-Cas systems with deep terascale clustering. Altae-Tran H, Kannan S, Suberski AJ, Mears KS, Demircioglu FE, Moeller L, Kocalar S, Oshiro R, Makarova KS, Macrae RK, Koonin EV, Zhang F. Science. 2023 Nov 24;382(6673):eadi1910. doi: 10.1126/science.adi1910. Epub 2023 Nov 23. PubMed 37995242.
Backbone
  Vector backbone: pUC19
  Vector type: Mammalian Expression
Growth in bacteria
  Bacterial resistance: Ampicillin, 100 μg/mL
  Growth temperature: 37°C
  Growth strain: NEB Stable
  Copy number: High Copy
Gene/Insert
  Gene/Insert name: Cas5-HNH DR-BpiI-DR
  gRNA/shRNA sequence: Golden Gate site for spacer cloning
  Species: Candidatus Cloacimonetes bacterium (MAG), MWEE01000013
  Promoter: U6
  Cloning method: Gibson Cloning
Terms and licenses: Academic/Nonprofit Terms; Industry Terms: Not Available to Industry
How to cite: pHS1528 was a gift from Feng Zhang (Addgene plasmid # 205982 ; http://n2t.net/addgene:205982 ; RRID:Addgene_205982)
