[The description below was written by a language model from this plasmid's Addgene catalogue record and pLannotate feature annotations shown in this document.]
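Description:
pHS1528 is a small (about 3 kb) pUC19-based plasmid that serves as a guide RNA cloning and expression vector for a Cas5-HNH CRISPR-Cas system identified in a metagenome-assembled Candidatus Cloacimonetes bacterium (contig MWEE01000013). It is catalogued as a mammalian expression vector. In E. coli it is propagated through the high-copy ColE1/pUC origin and selected with ampicillin through the bla (AmpR) gene and its own promoter. The other annotated elements are leftovers of the pUC19 backbone rather than functional parts of the payload: a lacI fragment, the CAP binding site, lac promoter and operator, a lacZα fragment, and short bom and rop fragments. The lacZα fragment appears to be a remnant of the pUC19 cloning region now interrupted by the insert.

The payload is a human U6 promoter, an RNA polymerase III promoter commonly used to drive small RNAs in mammalian cells. According to the catalogue entry, it is followed by a minimal CRISPR array scaffold consisting of two direct repeats (DR) of the Cas5-HNH system flanking a BpiI site. BpiI is a type IIS restriction enzyme, so this site acts as a Golden Gate acceptor: a chosen spacer can be ligated between the repeats to give a repeat-spacer-repeat transcript that the cognate Cas machinery can presumably process into a mature crRNA. The feature table does not annotate the DR-BpiI-DR cassette itself, which probably lies in the unannotated stretch between the U6 promoter and the lacZα fragment. No Cas protein genes are present, so the effector components must be supplied from separate constructs. The plasmid comes from a study of the functional diversity of rare CRISPR-Cas systems, and its apparent use is targeting this system to chosen sequences in mammalian cells.
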