Features (pLannotate 1.2.2; 11 found; start..end, strand, type, name):
    547..639     +  CDS            lacI (fragment): lac repressor; lacI; The lac repressor binds to the lac operator to inhibit transcription in E. coli. This inhibition can be relieved by adding lactose or isopropyl-β-D-thiogalactopyranoside (IPTG).
    652..673     +  protein_bind   CAP binding site: CAP binding activates transcription in the presence of cAMP. E. coli catabolite activator protein
    688..718     +  promoter       lac promoter: promoter for the E. coli lac operon
    726..742     +  protein_bind   lac operator: The lac repressor binds to the lac operator to inhibit transcription in E. coli. This inhibition can be relieved by adding lactose or isopropyl-β-D-thiogalactopyranoside (IPTG). lac repressor encoded by lacI
    780..1020    +  promoter       U6 promoter: RNA polymerase III promoter for human U6 snRNA
   1131..1288    +  CDS            lacZα (fragment): LacZα fragment of β-galactosidase; lacZ fragment
   1294..1393    -  misc_feature   bom (fragment): basis of mobility region from pBR322
   1495..1530    -  CDS            rop (fragment): Rop protein, which maintains plasmids at low copy number; rop
   1625..1729    +  promoter       AmpR promoter: bla
   1730..2590    +  CDS            AmpR: β-lactamase; bla; confers resistance to ampicillin, carbenicillin, and related antibiotics
   2761..364     +  rep_origin     ori (across the origin): high-copy-number ColE1/pMB1/pBR322/pUC origin of replication
>Addgene plasmid #205982 | pHS1528 | addgene full sequence | sequence record 416257 | Addgene NGS Result
GTTACCAGTGGCTGCTGCCAGTGGCGATAAGTCGTGTCTTACCGGGTTGGACTCAAGACGATAGTTACCG
GATAAGGCGCAGCGGTCGGGCTGAACGGGGGGTTCGTGCACACAGCCCAGCTTGGAGCGAACGACCTACA
CCGAACTGAGATACCTACAGCGTGAGCTATGAGAAAGCGCCACGCTTCCCGAAGGGAGAAAGGCGGACAG
GTATCCGGTAAGCGGCAGGGTCGGAACAGGAGAGCGCACGAGGGAGCTTCCAGGGGGAAACGCCTGGTAT
CTTTATAGTCCTGTCGGGTTTCGCCACCTCTGACTTGAGCGTCGATTTTTGTGATGCTCGTCAGGGGGGC
GGAGCCTATGGAAAAACGCCAGCAACGCGGCCTTTTTACGGTTCCTGGCCTTTTGCTGGCCTTTTGCTCA
CATGTTCTTTCCTGCGTTATCCCCTGATTCTGTGGATAACCGTATTACCGCCTTTGAGTGAGCTGATACC
TCTCGCCGCAGCCGAACGACCGAGCGCAGCGAGTCAGTGAGCGAGGAAGCGGAAGAGCGCCCAATACGCA
AACCGCCTCTCCCCGCGCGTTGGCCGATTCATTAATGCAGCTGGCACGACAGGTTTCCCGACTGGAAAGC
GGGCAGTGAACGCAACGCAATTAATGTGAGTTAGCTCACTCATTAGGCACCCCAGGCTTTACACTTTATG
CTTCCGGCTCGTATGTTGTGTGGAATTGTGAGCGGATAACAATTTCACACAGGAAACAGCTATGACCATG
ATTACGCCAGAGGGCCTATTTCCCATGATTCCTTCATATTTGCATATACGATACAAGGCTGTTAGAGAGA
TAATTGGAATTAATTTGACTGTAAACACAAAGATATTAGTACAAAATACGTGACGTAGAAAGTAATAATT
TCTTGGGTAGTTTGCAGTTTTAAAATTATGTTTTAAAATGGACTATCATATGCTTACCGTAACTTGAAAG
TATTTCGATTTCTTGGCTTTATATATCTTGTGGAAAGGACGAAACACCGGTATTCCCCACGCATGTGGGG
GTGAACCGATGTCTTCCTGGGACGAAGACAAGTATTCCCCACGCATGTGGGGGTGAACCGTTTTTTGGTA
CCGAGCTCGAATTCACTGGCCGTCGTTTTACAACGTCGTGACTGGGAAAACCCTGGCGTTACCCAACTTA
ATCGCCTTGCAGCACATCCCCCTTTCGCCAGCTGGCGTAATAGCGAAGAGGCCCGCACCGATCGCCCTTC
CCAACAGTTGCGCAGCCTGAATGGCGAATGGCGCCTGATGCGGTATTTTCTCCTTACGCATCTGTGCGGT
ATTTCACACCGCATATGGTGCACTCTCAGTACAATCTGCTCTGATGCCGCATAGTTAAGCCAGCCCCGAC
ACCCGCCAACACCCGCTGACGCGCCCTGACGGGCTTGTCTGCTCCCGGCATCCGCTTACAGACAAGCTGT
GACCGTCTCCGGGAGCTGCATGTGTCAGAGGTTTTCACCGTCATCACCGAAACGCGCGAGACGAAAGGGC
CTCGTGATACGCCTATTTTTATAGGTTAATGTCATGATAATAATGGTTTCTTAGACGTCAGGTGGCACTT
TTCGGGGAAATGTGCGCGGAACCCCTATTTGTTTATTTTTCTAAATACATTCAAATATGTATCCGCTCAT
GAGACAATAACCCTGATAAATGCTTCAATAATATTGAAAAAGGAAGAGTATGAGTATTCAACATTTCCGT
GTCGCCCTTATTCCCTTTTTTGCGGCATTTTGCCTTCCTGTTTTTGCTCACCCAGAAACGCTGGTGAAAG
TAAAAGATGCTGAAGATCAGTTGGGTGCACGAGTGGGTTACATCGAACTGGATCTCAACAGCGGTAAGAT
CCTTGAGAGTTTTCGCCCCGAAGAACGTTTTCCAATGATGAGCACTTTTAAAGTTCTGCTATGTGGCGCG
GTATTATCCCGTATTGACGCCGGGCAAGAGCAACTCGGTCGCCGCATACACTATTCTCAGAATGACTTGG
TTGAGTACTCACCAGTCACAGAAAAGCATCTTACGGATGGCATGACAGTAAGAGAATTATGCAGTGCTGC
CATAACCATGAGTGATAACACTGCGGCCAACTTACTTCTGACAACGATCGGAGGACCGAAGGAGCTAACC
GCTTTTTTGCACAACATGGGGGATCATGTAACTCGCCTTGATCGTTGGGAACCGGAGCTGAATGAAGCCA
TACCAAACGACGAGCGTGACACCACGATGCCTGTAGCAATGGCAACAACGTTGCGCAAACTATTAACTGG
CGAACTACTTACTCTAGCTTCCCGGCAACAATTAATAGACTGGATGGAGGCGGATAAAGTTGCAGGACCA
CTTCTGCGCTCGGCCCTTCCGGCTGGCTGGTTTATTGCTGATAAATCTGGAGCCGGTGAGCGTGGGTCTC
GCGGTATCATTGCAGCACTGGGGCCAGATGGTAAGCCCTCCCGTATCGTAGTTATCTACACGACGGGGAG
TCAGGCAACTATGGATGAACGAAATAGACAGATCGCTGAGATAGGTGCCTCACTGATTAAGCATTGGTAA
CTGTCAGACCAAGTTTACTCATATATACTTTAGATTGATTTAAAACTTCATTTTTAATTTAAAAGGATCT
AGGTGAAGATCCTTTTTGATAATCTCATGACCAAAATCCCTTAACGTGAGTTTTCGTTCCACTGAGCGTC
AGACCCCGTAGAAAAGATCAAAGGATCTTCTTGAGATCCTTTTTTTCTGCGCGTAATCTGCTGCTTGCAA
ACAAAAAAACCACCGCTACCAGCGGTGGTTTGTTTGCCGGATCAAGAGCTACCAACTCTTTTTCCGAAGG
TAACTGGCTTCAGCAGAGCGCAGATACCAAATACTGTTCTTCTAGTGTAGCCGTAGTTAGGCCACCACTT
CAAGAACTCTGTAGCACCGCCTACATACCTCGCTCTGCTAATCCT
